Addgene plasmid #103862: pC0046-EF1a-PspCas13b-NES-HIV
Purpose: Expresses PspCas13b in mammalian cells for knockdown of target RNAs in combination with compatible guide RNAs. Localized to the cytoplasm
Depositing lab: Feng Zhang. Depositing organization: Broad Institute. Publication: RNA editing with CRISPR-Cas13. Cox DBT, Gootenberg JS, Abudayyeh OO, Franklin B, Kellner MJ, Joung J, Zhang F. Science. 2017 Oct 25. pii: eaaq0180. doi: 10.1126/science.aaq0180. PubMed 29070703.
Backbone
  Vector backbone: EF1a-lenti
  Backbone size w/o insert (bp): 9000
  Total vector size (bp): 12606
  Vector type: Mammalian Expression, Lentiviral, CRISPR
Growth in bacteria
  Bacterial resistance: Ampicillin, 100 μg/mL
  Growth temperature: 37°C
  Growth strain: NEB Stable
  Copy number: High Copy
Gene/Insert
  Gene/Insert name: PspCas13b
  Species: Prevotella sp. P5-125
  Insert size (bp): 3270
  GenBank ID: WP_044065294
  Tag / fusion protein: HIV NES (C terminal on insert); 3xHA (C terminal on insert)
Terms and licenses: Academic/Nonprofit Terms; Industry Terms: Not Available to Industry
Depositor comments: Benchling link: https://benchling.com/s/seq-g62SIhluOlRdD8aArJaC
How to cite: pC0046-EF1a-PspCas13b-NES-HIV was a gift from Feng Zhang (Addgene plasmid # 103862 ; http://n2t.net/addgene:103862 ; RRID:Addgene_103862)
