[The description below was written by a language model from this plasmid's Addgene catalogue record and pLannotate feature annotations shown in this document.]
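Description:
pC0046-EF1a-PspCas13b-NES-HIV is a 12.6 kb lentiviral transfer plasmid for mammalian expression of the RNA-targeting CRISPR effector Cas13b from Prevotella sp. P5-125. It is propagated in E. coli from a high-copy ColE1/pUC-type origin with ampicillin resistance (AmpR), and it also carries an f1 origin. A separate cassette outside the viral region places the Sh ble bleomycin/Zeocin resistance gene under both an SV40 promoter and the bacterial EM7 promoter, followed by an SV40 polyadenylation signal.

The viral portion has a third-generation-style layout. A CMV enhancer/promoter drives a truncated HIV-1 5' LTR, followed by the Ψ packaging signal with a gag fragment, the Rev response element for Rev-dependent nuclear export of the genomic RNA, and the cPPT/CTS. The human EF-1α promoter then drives the payload. The feature table does not annotate the Cas13b open reading frame itself, but the unannotated stretch between the EF-1α promoter and the 3xHA tag, spanning the plasmid's numbering origin, fits the roughly 3.3 kb insert listed in the catalogue. The catalogue lists two C-terminal fusions on the insert: an HIV-derived nuclear export signal, which keeps the enzyme in the cytoplasm, and a 3xHA epitope tag for detection. A WPRE downstream enhances transcript expression, and the cassette ends in a truncated 3' LTR (labelled as a 5' LTR by the annotation tool) followed by a bGH polyadenylation signal.

No guide RNA cassette is annotated, so compatible PspCas13b guides must be supplied separately. The stated use is programmable knockdown of target RNAs in mammalian cells. The plasmid's design suits delivery either by direct transfection or as packaged lentivirus.
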