Features (pLannotate 1.2.2; 31 found; start..end, strand, type, name):
   1610..1690    +  CDS            3xHA: three tandem HA epitope tags
   1694..1718    +  misc_feature   MCS (fragment): pBluescript multiple cloning site
   1718..2306    +  misc_feature   WPRE: woodchuck hepatitis virus posttranscriptional regulatory element
   2243..2824    +  CDS            nef (fragment): NEF_HV1H2 - Experimental evidence at protein level: Swiss-Prot protein existence level 1. Extracellular Nef protein targets CD4(+) T-lymphocytes for apoptosis by interacting with CXCR4 surface receptors. From Human immunodeficiency virus type 1 group M subtype B (isolate HXB2) (HIV-1).
   2831..3011    +  LTR            5' LTR (truncated): truncated 5' long terminal repeat (LTR) from HIV-1
   3043..3267    +  polyA_signal   bGH poly(A) signal: bovine growth hormone polyadenylation signal
   3271..3292    +  promoter       SV40 promoter (fragment): SV40 enhancer and early promoter
   3313..3741    +  rep_origin     f1 ori (sequence partly withheld): f1 bacteriophage origin of replication; arrow indicates direction of (+) strand synthesis
   3755..4084    +  promoter       SV40 promoter: SV40 enhancer and early promoter
   4132..4179    +  promoter       EM7 promoter: synthetic bacterial promoter&nbsp
   4198..4572    +  CDS            BleoR: antibiotic-binding protein; Sh ble from Streptoalloteichus hindustanus; confers resistance to bleomycin, phleomycin, and Zeocin™
   4582..4707    +  CDS            ble (fragment): BLE_KLEPN - Experimental evidence at protein level: Swiss-Prot protein existence level 1. Binding protein with a strong affinity to the bleomycin family of antibiotics. Binds to CL990; an antimitotic-antibiotic compound. From Klebsiella pneumoniae.
   4702..4823    +  polyA_signal   SV40 poly(A) signal: SV40 polyadenylation signal
   4894..4916    -  protein_bind   lac operator (fragment): The lac repressor binds to the lac operator to inhibit transcription in E. coli. This inhibition can be relieved by adding lactose or isopropyl-β-D-thiogalactopyranoside (IPTG). lac repressor encoded by lacI
   4920..4950    -  promoter       lac promoter: promoter for the E. coli lac operon
   4965..4986    -  protein_bind   CAP binding site: CAP binding activates transcription in the presence of cAMP. E. coli catabolite activator protein
   4999..5091    -  CDS            lacI (fragment): lac repressor; lacI; The lac repressor binds to the lac operator to inhibit transcription in E. coli. This inhibition can be relieved by adding lactose or isopropyl-β-D-thiogalactopyranoside (IPTG).
   5274..5862    -  rep_origin     ori: high-copy-number ColE1/pMB1/pBR322/pUC origin of replication
   6033..6893    -  CDS            AmpR: β-lactamase; bla; confers resistance to ampicillin, carbenicillin, and related antibiotics
   6894..6998    -  promoter       AmpR promoter: bla
   7057..7109    -  misc_feature   bom (fragment): basis of mobility region from pBR322
   7264..7643    +  enhancer       CMV enhancer: human cytomegalovirus immediate early enhancer
   7644..7843    +  promoter       CMV promoter: human cytomegalovirus (CMV) immediate early promoter
   7861..8041    +  LTR            5' LTR (truncated): truncated 5' long terminal repeat (LTR) from HIV-1
   8088..8213    +  misc_feature   HIV-1 Ψ: packaging signal of human immunodeficiency virus type 1
   8197..8560    +  CDS            HIV-1 gag (fragment): gag protein from human immunodeficiency virus 1; gag
   8706..8939    +  misc_feature   RRE: The Rev response element (RRE) of HIV-1 allows for Rev-dependent mRNA export from the nucleus to the cytoplasm.
   9316..9416    +  CDS            Rev (fragment): human immunodeficiency virus 1 (HIV-1) Rev protein; rev; enhances nuclear export of unspliced and incompletely spliced viral mRNAs
   9466..9583    +  misc_feature   cPPT/CTS: central polypurine tract and central termination sequence of HIV-1
   9635..9701    +  CDS            small t antigen (fragment): SV40 (simian virus 40) small t antigen
   9708..10886   +  promoter       EF-1α promoter: strong constitutive promoter for human elongation factor EF-1α
>Addgene plasmid #103862 | pC0046-EF1a-PspCas13b-NES-HIV | addgene full sequence | sequence record 372951 | Addgene NGS Result
GAGAATCAAGAGATTCAAGGACGACCGGAAGTCCATTCGGAGCGCCGACAACAAGATGGGAAAGAGAGGC
TTCAAGCAGATCTCCACAGGCAAGCTGGCCGACTTCCTGGCCAAGGACATCGTGCTGTTTCAGCCCAGCG
TGAACGATGGCGAGAACAAGATCACCGGCCTGAACTACCGGATCATGCAGAGCGCCATTGCCGTGTACGA
TAGCGGCGACGATTACGAGGCCAAGCAGCAGTTCAAGCTGATGTTCGAGAAGGCCCGGCTGATCGGCAAG
GGCACAACAGAGCCTCATCCATTTCTGTACAAGGTGTTCGCCCGCAGCATCCCCGCCAATGCCGTCGAGT
TCTACGAGCGCTACCTGATCGAGCGGAAGTTCTACCTGACCGGCCTGTCCAACGAGATCAAGAAAGGCAA
CAGAGTGGATGTGCCCTTCATCCGGCGGGACCAGAACAAGTGGAAAACACCCGCCATGAAGACCCTGGGC
AGAATCTACAGCGAGGATCTGCCCGTGGAACTGCCCAGACAGATGTTCGACAATGAGATCAAGTCCCACC
TGAAGTCCCTGCCACAGATGGAAGGCATCGACTTCAACAATGCCAACGTGACCTATCTGATCGCCGAGTA
CATGAAGAGAGTGCTGGACGACGACTTCCAGACCTTCTACCAGTGGAACCGCAACTACCGGTACATGGAC
ATGCTTAAGGGCGAGTACGACAGAAAGGGCTCCCTGCAGCACTGCTTCACCAGCGTGGAAGAGAGAGAAG
GCCTCTGGAAAGAGCGGGCCTCCAGAACAGAGCGGTACAGAAAGCAGGCCAGCAACAAGATCCGCAGCAA
CCGGCAGATGAGAAACGCCAGCAGCGAAGAGATCGAGACAATCCTGGATAAGCGGCTGAGCAACAGCCGG
AACGAGTACCAGAAAAGCGAGAAAGTGATCCGGCGCTACAGAGTGCAGGATGCCCTGCTGTTTCTGCTGG
CCAAAAAGACCCTGACCGAACTGGCCGATTTCGACGGCGAGAGGTTCAAACTGAAAGAAATCATGCCCGA
CGCCGAGAAGGGAATCCTGAGCGAGATCATGCCCATGAGCTTCACCTTCGAGAAAGGCGGCAAGAAGTAC
ACCATCACCAGCGAGGGCATGAAGCTGAAGAACTACGGCGACTTCTTTGTGCTGGCTAGCGACAAGAGGA
TCGGCAACCTGCTGGAACTCGTGGGCAGCGACATCGTGTCCAAAGAGGATATCATGGAAGAGTTCAACAA
ATACGACCAGTGCAGGCCCGAGATCAGCTCCATCGTGTTCAACCTGGAAAAGTGGGCCTTCGACACATAC
CCCGAGCTGTCTGCCAGAGTGGACCGGGAAGAGAAGGTGGACTTCAAGAGCATCCTGAAAATCCTGCTGA
ACAACAAGAACATCAACAAAGAGCAGAGCGACATCCTGCGGAAGATCCGGAACGCCTTCGATCACAACAA
TTACCCCGACAAAGGCGTGGTGGAAATCAAGGCCCTGCCTGAGATCGCCATGAGCATCAAGAAGGCCTTT
GGGGAGTACGCCATCATGAAGGGATCCCTTCAACTGCCTCCACTTGAAAGACTGACACTGGGTAGTTCCT
ACCCATACGATGTTCCAGATTACGCTTATCCCTACGACGTGCCTGATTATGCATACCCATATGATGTCCC
CGACTATGCCTAAGAATTCGATATCAAGCTTATCGATAATCAACCTCTGGATTACAAAATTTGTGAAAGA
TTGACTGGTATTCTTAACTATGTTGCTCCTTTTACGCTATGTGGATACGCTGCTTTAATGCCTTTGTATC
ATGCTATTGCTTCCCGTATGGCTTTCATTTTCTCCTCCTTGTATAAATCCTGGTTGCTGTCTCTTTATGA
GGAGTTGTGGCCCGTTGTCAGGCAACGTGGCGTGGTGTGCACTGTGTTTGCTGACGCAACCCCCACTGGT
TGGGGCATTGCCACCACCTGTCAGCTCCTTTCCGGGACTTTCGCTTTCCCCCTCCCTATTGCCACGGCGG
AACTCATCGCCGCCTGCCTTGCCCGCTGCTGGACAGGGGCTCGGCTGTTGGGCACTGACAATTCCGTGGT
GTTGTCGGGGAAATCATCGTCCTTTCCTTGGCTGCTCGCCTGTGTTGCCACCTGGATTCTGCGCGGGACG
TCCTTCTGCTACGTCCCTTCGGCCCTCAATCCAGCGGACCTTCCTTCCCGCGGCCTGCTGCCGGCTCTGC
GGCCTCTTCCGCGTCTTCGCCTTCGCCCTCAGACGAGTCGGATCTCCCTTTGGGCCGCCTCCCCGCATCG
ATACCGTCGACCTCGAGACCTAGAAAAACATGGAGCAATCACAAGTAGCAATACAGCAGCTACCAATGCT
GATTGTGCCTGGCTAGAAGCACAAGAGGAGGAGGAGGTGGGTTTTCCAGTCACACCTCAGGTACCTTTAA
GACCAATGACTTACAAGGCAGCTGTAGATCTTAGCCACTTTTTAAAAGAAAAGGGGGGACTGGAAGGGCT
AATTCACTCCCAACGAAGACAAGATATCCTTGATCTGTGGATCTACCACACACAAGGCTACTTCCCTGAT
TGGCAGAACTACACACCAGGGCCAGGGATCAGATATCCACTGACCTTTGGATGGTGCTACAAGCTAGTAC
CAGTTGAGCAAGAGAAGGTAGAAGAAGCCAATGAAGGAGAGAACACCCGCTTGTTACACCCTGTGAGCCT
GCATGGGATGGATGACCCGGAGAGAGAAGTATTAGAGTGGAGGTTTGACAGCCGCCTAGCATTTCATCAC
ATGGCCCGAGAGCTGCATCCGGACTGTACTGGGTCTCTCTGGTTAGACCAGATCTGAGCCTGGGAGCTCT
CTGGCTAACTAGGGAACCCACTGCTTAAGCCTCAATAAAGCTTGCCTTGAGTGCTTCAAGTAGTGTGTGC
CCGTCTGTTGTGTGACTCTGGTAACTAGAGATCCCTCAGACCCTTTTAGTCAGTGTGGAAAATCTCTAGC
AGGGCCCGTTTAAACCCGCTGATCAGCCTCGACTGTGCCTTCTAGTTGCCAGCCATCTGTTGTTTGCCCC
TCCCCCGTGCCTTCCTTGACCCTGGAAGGTGCCACTCCCACTGTCCTTTCCTAATAAAATGAGGAAATTG
CATCGCATTGTCTGAGTAGGTGTCATTCTATTCTGGGGGGTGGGGTGGGGCAGGACAGCAAGGGGGAGGA
TTGGGAAGACAATAGCAGGCATGCTGGGGATGCGGTGGGCTCTATGGCTTCTGAGGCGGAAAGAACCAGC
TGGGGCTCTAGGGGGTATCCCC
[124 nt withheld, positions 3313-3436]
C
[91 nt withheld, positions 3438-3528]
A
[49 nt withheld, positions 3530-3578]
CCTTTGACGTTGGAGTCCACGTTCTTT
[37 nt withheld, positions 3606-3642]
ACCCTATCTCGGTCTATTCTTTTGATTTATAAGGGATTTTGCCGATTTCGGCCTATTGGTTAAAAAATGA
GCTGATTTAACAAAAATTTAACGCGAATTAATTCTGTGGAATGTGTGTCAGTTAGGGTGTGGAAAGTCCC
CAGGCTCCCCAGCAGGCAGAAGTATGCAAAGCATGCATCTCAATTAGTCAGCAACCAGGTGTGGAAAGTC
CCCAGGCTCCCCAGCAGGCAGAAGTATGCAAAGCATGCATCTCAATTAGTCAGCAACCATAGTCCCGCCC
CTAACTCCGCCCATCCCGCCCCTAACTCCGCCCAGTTCCGCCCATTCTCCGCCCCATGGCTGACTAATTT
TTTTTATTTATGCAGAGGCCGAGGCCGCCTCTGCCTCTGAGCTATTCCAGAAGTAGTGAGGAGGCTTTTT
TGGAGGCCTAGGCTTTTGCAAAAAGCTCCCGGGAGCTTGTATATCCATTTTCGGATCTGATCAGCACGTG
TTGACAATTAATCATCGGCATAGTATATCGGCATAGTATAATACGACAAGGTGAGGAACTAAACCATGGC
CAAGTTGACCAGTGCCGTTCCGGTGCTCACCGCGCGCGACGTCGCCGGAGCGGTCGAGTTCTGGACCGAC
CGGCTCGGGTTCTCCCGGGACTTCGTGGAGGACGACTTCGCCGGTGTGGTCCGGGACGACGTGACCCTGT
TCATCAGCGCGGTCCAGGACCAGGTGGTGCCGGACAACACCCTGGCCTGGGTGTGGGTGCGCGGCCTGGA
CGAGCTGTACGCCGAGTGGTCGGAGGTCGTGTCCACGAACTTCCGGGACGCCTCCGGGCCGGCCATGACC
GAGATCGGCGAGCAGCCGTGGGGGCGGGAGTTCGCCCTGCGCGACCCGGCCGGCAACTGCGTGCACTTCG
TGGCCGAGGAGCAGGACTGACACGTGCTACGAGATTTCGATTCCACCGCCGCCTTCTATGAAAGGTTGGG
CTTCGGAATCGTTTTCCGGGACGCCGGCTGGATGATCCTCCAGCGCGGGGATCTCATGCTGGAGTTCTTC
GCCCACCCCAACTTGTTTATTGCAGCTTATAATGGTTACAAATAAAGCAATAGCATCACAAATTTCACAA
ATAAAGCATTTTTTTCACTGCATTCTAGTTGTGGTTTGTCCAAACTCATCAATGTATCTTATCATGTCTG
TATACCGTCGACCTCTAGCTAGAGCTTGGCGTAATCATGGTCATAGCTGTTTCCTGTGTGAAATTGTTAT
CCGCTCACAATTCCACACAACATACGAGCCGGAAGCATAAAGTGTAAAGCCTGGGGTGCCTAATGAGTGA
GCTAACTCACATTAATTGCGTTGCGCTCACTGCCCGCTTTCCAGTCGGGAAACCTGTCGTGCCAGCTGCA
TTAATGAATCGGCCAACGCGCGGGGAGAGGCGGTTTGCGTATTGGGCGCTCTTCCGCTTCCTCGCTCACT
GACTCGCTGCGCTCGGTCGTTCGGCTGCGGCGAGCGGTATCAGCTCACTCAAAGGCGGTAATACGGTTAT
CCACAGAATCAGGGGATAACGCAGGAAAGAACATGTGAGCAAAAGGCCAGCAAAAGGCCAGGAACCGTAA
AAAGGCCGCGTTGCTGGCGTTTTTCCATAGGCTCCGCCCCCCTGACGAGCATCACAAAAATCGACGCTCA
AGTCAGAGGTGGCGAAACCCGACAGGACTATAAAGATACCAGGCGTTTCCCCCTGGAAGCTCCCTCGTGC
GCTCTCCTGTTCCGACCCTGCCGCTTACCGGATACCTGTCCGCCTTTCTCCCTTCGGGAAGCGTGGCGCT
TTCTCATAGCTCACGCTGTAGGTATCTCAGTTCGGTGTAGGTCGTTCGCTCCAAGCTGGGCTGTGTGCAC
GAACCCCCCGTTCAGCCCGACCGCTGCGCCTTATCCGGTAACTATCGTCTTGAGTCCAACCCGGTAAGAC
ACGACTTATCGCCACTGGCAGCAGCCACTGGTAACAGGATTAGCAGAGCGAGGTATGTAGGCGGTGCTAC
AGAGTTCTTGAAGTGGTGGCCTAACTACGGCTACACTAGAAGAACAGTATTTGGTATCTGCGCTCTGCTG
AAGCCAGTTACCTTCGGAAAAAGAGTTGGTAGCTCTTGATCCGGCAAACAAACCACCGCTGGTAGCGGTG
GTTTTTTTGTTTGCAAGCAGCAGATTACGCGCAGAAAAAAAGGATCTCAAGAAGATCCTTTGATCTTTTC
TACGGGGTCTGACGCTCAGTGGAACGAAAACTCACGTTAAGGGATTTTGGTCATGAGATTATCAAAAAGG
ATCTTCACCTAGATCCTTTTAAATTAAAAATGAAGTTTTAAATCAATCTAAAGTATATATGAGTAAACTT
GGTCTGACAGTTACCAATGCTTAATCAGTGAGGCACCTATCTCAGCGATCTGTCTATTTCGTTCATCCAT
AGTTGCCTGACTCCCCGTCGTGTAGATAACTACGATACGGGAGGGCTTACCATCTGGCCCCAGTGCTGCA
ATGATACCGCGAGACCCACGCTCACCGGCTCCAGATTTATCAGCAATAAACCAGCCAGCCGGAAGGGCCG
AGCGCAGAAGTGGTCCTGCAACTTTATCCGCCTCCATCCAGTCTATTAATTGTTGCCGGGAAGCTAGAGT
AAGTAGTTCGCCAGTTAATAGTTTGCGCAACGTTGTTGCCATTGCTACAGGCATCGTGGTGTCACGCTCG
TCGTTTGGTATGGCTTCATTCAGCTCCGGTTCCCAACGATCAAGGCGAGTTACATGATCCCCCATGTTGT
GCAAAAAAGCGGTTAGCTCCTTCGGTCCTCCGATCGTTGTCAGAAGTAAGTTGGCCGCAGTGTTATCACT
CATGGTTATGGCAGCACTGCATAATTCTCTTACTGTCATGCCATCCGTAAGATGCTTTTCTGTGACTGGT
GAGTACTCAACCAAGTCATTCTGAGAATAGTGTATGCGGCGACCGAGTTGCTCTTGCCCGGCGTCAATAC
GGGATAATACCGCGCCACATAGCAGAACTTTAAAAGTGCTCATCATTGGAAAACGTTCTTCGGGGCGAAA
ACTCTCAAGGATCTTACCGCTGTTGAGATCCAGTTCGATGTAACCCACTCGTGCACCCAACTGATCTTCA
GCATCTTTTACTTTCACCAGCGTTTCTGGGTGAGCAAAAACAGGAAGGCAAAATGCCGCAAAAAAGGGAA
TAAGGGCGACACGGAAATGTTGAATACTCATACTCTTCCTTTTTCAATATTATTGAAGCATTTATCAGGG
TTATTGTCTCATGAGCGGATACATATTTGAATGTATTTAGAAAAATAAACAAATAGGGGTTCCGCGCACA
TTTCCCCGAAAAGTGCCACCTGACGTCGACGGATCGGGAGATCTCCCGATCCCCTATGGTGCACTCTCAG
TACAATCTGCTCTGATGCCGCATAGTTAAGCCAGTATCTGCTCCCTGCTTGTGTGTTGGAGGTCGCTGAG
TAGTGCGCGAGCAAAATTTAAGCTACAACAAGGCAAGGCTTGACCGACAATTGCATGAAGAATCTGCTTA
GGGTTAGGCGTTTTGCGCTGCTTCGCGATGTACGGGCCAGATATACGCGTTGACATTGATTATTGACTAG
TTATTAATAGTAATCAATTACGGGGTCATTAGTTCATAGCCCATATATGGAGTTCCGCGTTACATAACTT
ACGGTAAATGGCCCGCCTGGCTGACCGCCCAACGACCCCCGCCCATTGACGTCAATAATGACGTATGTTC
CCATAGTAACGCCAATAGGGACTTTCCATTGACGTCAATGGGTGGAGTATTTACGGTAAACTGCCCACTT
GGCAGTACATCAAGTGTATCATATGCCAAGTACGCCCCCTATTGACGTCAATGACGGTAAATGGCCCGCC
TGGCATTATGCCCAGTACATGACCTTATGGGACTTTCCTACTTGGCAGTACATCTACGTATTAGTCATCG
CTATTACCATGGTGATGCGGTTTTGGCAGTACATCAATGGGCGTGGATAGCGGTTTGACTCACGGGGATT
TCCAAGTCTCCACCCCATTGACGTCAATGGGAGTTTGTTTTGGCACCAAAATCAACGGGACTTTCCAAAA
TGTCGTAACAACTCCGCCCCATTGACGCAAATGGGCGGTAGGCGTGTACGGTGGGAGGTCTATATAAGCA
GCGCGTTTTGCCTGTACTGGGTCTCTCTGGTTAGACCAGATCTGAGCCTGGGAGCTCTCTGGCTAACTAG
GGAACCCACTGCTTAAGCCTCAATAAAGCTTGCCTTGAGTGCTTCAAGTAGTGTGTGCCCGTCTGTTGTG
TGACTCTGGTAACTAGAGATCCCTCAGACCCTTTTAGTCAGTGTGGAAAATCTCTAGCAGTGGCGCCCGA
ACAGGGACTTGAAAGCGAAAGGGAAACCAGAGGAGCTCTCTCGACGCAGGACTCGGCTTGCTGAAGCGCG
CACGGCAAGAGGCGAGGGGCGGCGACTGGTGAGTACGCCAAAAATTTTGACTAGCGGAGGCTAGAAGGAG
AGAGATGGGTGCGAGAGCGTCAGTATTAAGCGGGGGAGAATTAGATCGCGATGGGAAAAAATTCGGTTAA
GGCCAGGGGGAAAGAAAAAATATAAATTAAAACATATAGTATGGGCAAGCAGGGAGCTAGAACGATTCGC
AGTTAATCCTGGCCTGTTAGAAACATCAGAAGGCTGTAGACAAATACTGGGACAGCTACAACCATCCCTT
CAGACAGGATCAGAAGAACTTAGATCATTATATAATACAGTAGCAACCCTCTATTGTGTGCATCAAAGGA
TAGAGATAAAAGACACCAAGGAAGCTTTAGACAAGATAGAGGAAGAGCAAAACAAAAGTAAGACCACCGC
ACAGCAAGCGGCCGCTGATCTTCAGACCTGGAGGAGGAGATATGAGGGACAATTGGAGAAGTGAATTATA
TAAATATAAAGTAGTAAAAATTGAACCATTAGGAGTAGCACCCACCAAGGCAAAGAGAAGAGTGGTGCAG
AGAGAAAAAAGAGCAGTGGGAATAGGAGCTTTGTTCCTTGGGTTCTTGGGAGCAGCAGGAAGCACTATGG
GCGCAGCGTCAATGACGCTGACGGTACAGGCCAGACAATTATTGTCTGGTATAGTGCAGCAGCAGAACAA
TTTGCTGAGGGCTATTGAGGCGCAACAGCATCTGTTGCAACTCACAGTCTGGGGCATCAAGCAGCTCCAG
GCAAGAATCCTGGCTGTGGAAAGATACCTAAAGGATCAACAGCTCCTGGGGATTTGGGGTTGCTCTGGAA
AACTCATTTGCACCACTGCTGTGCCTTGGAATGCTAGTTGGAGTAATAAATCTCTGGAACAGATTTGGAA
TCACACGACCTGGATGGAGTGGGACAGAGAAATTAACAATTACACAAGCTTAATACACTCCTTAATTGAA
GAATCGCAAAACCAGCAAGAAAAGAATGAACAAGAATTATTGGAATTAGATAAATGGGCAAGTTTGTGGA
ATTGGTTTAACATAACAAATTGGCTGTGGTATATAAAATTATTCATAATGATAGTAGGAGGCTTGGTAGG
TTTAAGAATAGTTTTTGCTGTACTTTCTATAGTGAATAGAGTTAGGCAGGGATATTCACCATTATCGTTT
CAGACCCACCTCCCAACCCCGAGGGGACCCGACAGGCCCGAAGGAATAGAAGAAGAAGGTGGAGAGAGAG
ACAGAGACAGATCCATTCGATTAGTGAACGGATCGGCACTGCGTGCGCCAATTCTGCAGACAAATGGCAG
TATTCATCCACAATTTTAAAAGAAAAGGGGGGATTGGGGGGTACAGTGCAGGGGAAAGAATAGTAGACAT
AATAGCAACAGACATACAAACTAAAGAATTACAAAAACAAATTACAAAAATTCAAAATTTTCGGGTTTAT
TACAGGGACAGCAGAGATCCAGTTTGGTTAATTAATGCAAAGATGGATAAAGTTTTAAACAGAGAGGAAT
CTTTGCAGCTAATGGACCTTCTAGGTCTTGAAAGGAGTGGGAATTGGCTCCGGTGCCCGTCAGTGGGCAG
AGCGCACATCGCCCACAGTCCCCGAGAAGTTGGGGGGAGGGGTCGGCAATTGAACCGGTGCCTAGAGAAG
GTGGCGCGGGGTAAACTGGGAAAGTGATGTCGTGTACTGGCTCCGCCTTTTTCCCGAGGGTGGGGGAGAA
CCGTATATAAGTGCAGTAGTCGCCGTGAACGTTCTTTTTCGCAACGGGTTTGCCGCCAGAACACAGGTAA
GTGCCGTGTGTGGTTCCCGCGGGCCTGGCCTCTTTACGGGTTATGGCCCTTGCGTGCCTTGAATTACTTC
CACCTGGCTGCAGTACGTGATTCTTGATCCCGAGCTTCGGGTTGGAAGTGGGTGGGAGAGTTCGAGGCCT
TGCGCTTAAGGAGCCCCTTCGCCTCGTGCTTGAGTTGAGGCCTGGCCTGGGCGCTGGGGCCGCCGCGTGC
GAATCTGGTGGCACCTTCGCGCCTGTCTCGCTGCTTTCGATAAGTCTCTAGCCATTTAAAATTTTTGATG
ACCTGCTGCGACGCTTTTTTTCTGGCAAGATAGTCTTGTAAATGCGGGCCAAGATCTGCACACTGGTATT
TCGGTTTTTGGGGCCGCGGGCGGCGACGGGGCCCGTGCGTCCCAGCGCACATGTTCGGCGAGGCGGGGCC
TGCGAGCGCGGCCACCGAGAATCGGACGGGGGTAGTCTCAAGCTGGCCGGCCTGCTCTGGTGCCTGGCCT
CGCGCCGCCGTGTATCGCCCCGCCCTGGGCGGCAAGGCTGGCCCGGTCGGCACCAGTTGCGTGAGCGGAA
AGATGGCCGCTTCCCGGCCCTGCTGCAGGGAGCTCAAAATGGAGGACGCGGCGCTCGGGAGAGCGGGCGG
GTGAGTCACCCACACAAAGGAAAAGGGCCTTTCCGTCCTCAGCCGTCGCTTCATGTGACTCCACGGAGTA
CCGGGCGCCGTCCAGGCACCTCGATTAGTTCTCGAGCTTTTGGAGTACGTCGTCTTTAGGTTGGGGGGAG
GGGTTTTATGCGATGGAGTTTCCCCACACTGAGTGGGTGGAGACTGAAGTTAGGCCAGCTTGGCACTTGA
TGTAATTCTCCTTGGAATTTGCCCTTTTTGAGTTTGGATCTTGGTTCATTCTCAAGCCTCAGACAGTGGT
TCAAAGTTTTTTTCTTCCATTTCAGGTGTCGTGACGTACGGCCACCATGAACATCCCCGCTCTGGTGGAA
AACCAGAAGAAGTACTTTGGCACCTACAGCGTGATGGCCATGCTGAACGCTCAGACCGTGCTGGACCACA
TCCAGAAGGTGGCCGATATTGAGGGCGAGCAGAACGAGAACAACGAGAATCTGTGGTTTCACCCCGTGAT
GAGCCACCTGTACAACGCCAAGAACGGCTACGACAAGCAGCCCGAGAAAACCATGTTCATCATCGAGCGG
CTGCAGAGCTACTTCCCATTCCTGAAGATCATGGCCGAGAACCAGAGAGAGTACAGCAACGGCAAGTACA
AGCAGAACCGCGTGGAAGTGAACAGCAACGACATCTTCGAGGTGCTGAAGCGCGCCTTCGGCGTGCTGAA
GATGTACAGGGACCTGACCAACCACTACAAGACCTACGAGGAAAAGCTGAACGACGGCTGCGAGTTCCTG
ACCAGCACAGAGCAACCTCTGAGCGGCATGATCAACAACTACTACACAGTGGCCCTGCGGAACATGAACG
AGAGATACGGCTACAAGACAGAGGACCTGGCCTTCATCCAGGACAAGCGGTTCAAGTTCGTGAAGGACGC
CTACGGCAAGAAAAAGTCCCAAGTGAATACCGGATTCTTCCTGAGCCTGCAGGACTACAACGGCGACACA
CAGAAGAAGCTGCACCTGAGCGGAGTGGGAATCGCCCTGCTGATCTGCCTGTTCCTGGACAAGCAGTACA
TCAACATCTTTCTGAGCAGGCTGCCCATCTTCTCCAGCTACAATGCCCAGAGCGAGGAACGGCGGATCAT
CATCAGATCCTTCGGCATCAACAGCATCAAGCTGCCCAAGGACCGGATCCACAGCGAGAAGTCCAACAAG
AGCGTGGCCATGGATATGCTCAACGAAGTGAAGCGGTGCCCCGACGAGCTGTTCACAACACTGTCTGCCG
AGAAGCAGTCCCGGTTCAGAATCATCAGCGACGACCACAATGAAGTGCTGATGAAGCGGAGCAGCGACAG
ATTCGTGCCTCTGCTGCTGCAGTATATCGATTACGGCAAGCTGTTCGACCACATCAGGTTCCACGTGAAC
ATGGGCAAGCTGAGATACCTGCTGAAGGCCGACAAGACCTGCATCGACGGCCAGACCAGAGTCAGAGTGA
TCGAGCAGCCCCTGAACGGCTTCGGCAGACTGGAAGAGGCCGAGACAATGCGGAAGCAAGAGAACGGCAC
CTTCGGCAACAGCGGCATCCGGATCAGAGACTTCGAGAACATGAAGCGGGACGACGCCAATCCTGCCAAC
TATCCCTACATCGTGGACACCTACACACACTACATCCTGGAAAACAACAAGGTCGAGATGTTTATCAACG
ACAAAGAGGACAGCGCCCCACTGCTGCCCGTGATCGAGGATGATAGATACGTGGTCAAGACAATCCCCAG
CTGCCGGATGAGCACCCTGGAAATTCCAGCCATGGCCTTCCACATGTTTCTGTTCGGCAGCAAGAAAACC
GAGAAGCTGATCGTGGACGTGCACAACCGGTACAAGAGACTGTTCCAGGCCATGCAGAAAGAAGAAGTGA
CCGCCGAGAATATCGCCAGCTTCGGAATCGCCGAGAGCGACCTGCCTCAGAAGATCCTGGATCTGATCAG
CGGCAATGCCCACGGCAAGGATGTGGACGCCTTCATCAGACTGACCGTGGACGACATGCTGACCGACACC
GAGCG
